Addgene plasmid #63454: pFusX4-46
Purpose: Encodes RVD positions 10-12 in TALEN assembly
Depositing lab: Stephen Ekker. Depositing organization: Mayo Foundation for Medical Education and Research. Publication: FusX: A rapid one-step TALE assembly system for genome science. Ma AC, McNulty MS, Tanya PL, Jarryd CM, Martinez-Galvez G, Argue DP, Lee HB, Urban MD, Bullard CE, Blackburn PR, Man TK, Clark KJ, Ekker SC. Hum Gene Ther. 2016 Jun;27(6):451-63. doi: 10.1089/hum.2015.172 PubMed 26854857.
Backbone
  Vector backbone: FusX4
  Backbone size w/o insert (bp): 3008
  Vector type: TALEN
Growth in bacteria
  Bacterial resistance: Spectinomycin, 50 μg/mL
  Growth temperature: 37°C
  Growth strain: DH5alpha
  Copy number: High Copy
Gene/Insert
  Gene/Insert name: NN NG HD (alt name: X4_GTC)
  Species: Synthetic
  Mutation: none
  Cloning method: Restriction Enzyme; 5′ cloning site BsaI (destroyed during cloning); 3′ cloning site BsaI (destroyed during cloning)
  Sequencing primers: 5′ pCR8_F1; 3′ pCR8_R1
Terms and licenses: Academic/Nonprofit Terms; Industry Terms: Not Available to Industry
How to cite: pFusX4-46 was a gift from Stephen Ekker (Addgene plasmid # 63454 ; http://n2t.net/addgene:63454 ; RRID:Addgene_63454)
