[The description below was written by a language model from this plasmid's Addgene catalogue record.]
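Description:
pFusX4-46 is a bacterial library plasmid from the FusX TALE assembly system, a kit designed for rapid one-step construction of custom TAL effector arrays. It is built on the FusX4 backbone (about 3 kb without insert), is maintained at high copy number in standard E. coli cloning strains, and is selected with spectinomycin. The record does not name the origin of replication or list any other backbone features, and no feature table is provided, although the pCR8-type sequencing primers indicate which primer sites flank the insert.

The payload is a synthetic, pre-assembled trimer of TALE repeat modules carrying the repeat-variable diresidues NN, NG and HD, which by the standard TALE code recognise G, T and C respectively, as reflected in the alternative name X4_GTC. Within the FusX scheme this plasmid supplies RVD positions 10 to 12 of the final repeat array. The trimer was cloned through BsaI sites that were destroyed in the process. BsaI is a type IIS enzyme typical of Golden Gate cloning, in which cleavage outside the recognition site leaves defined overhangs so that fragments join in a fixed order. The record does not state which sites release the trimer during the subsequent assembly step.

In use, a researcher picks this plasmid when the target DNA sequence reads GTC at positions 10 to 12, then combines it with the corresponding trimer plasmids for the other positions and a receiver vector to generate a complete TALEN or other TALE fusion for genome editing. The plasmid has no expression function of its own; it serves purely as a modular building block.
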