>Addgene plasmid #63454 | pFusX4-46 | depositor partial sequence | sequence record 105426 | pFusX4_GTC
AGTCTTAAGCGTCTCCCCTGACCCCGGACCAAGTGGTGGCTATCGCCAGCAACAATGGCGGCAAGCAAGC
GCTCGAAACGGTGCAGCGGCTGTTGCCGGTGCTGTGCCAGGACCATGGCCTGACCCCGGACCAAGTGGTG
GCTATCGCCAGCAACGGTGGCGGCAAGCAAGCGCTCGAAACGGTGCAGCGGCTGTTGCCGGTGCTGTGCC
AGGACCATGGCCTGACTCCGGACCAAGTGGTGGCTATCGCCAGCCACGATGGCGGCAAGCAAGCGCTCGA
AACGGTGCAGCGGCTGTTGCCGGTGCTGTGCCAGGACCATGGCCGAGACGTC
