>Addgene plasmid #63454 | pFusX4-46 | depositor partial sequence | sequence record 105427 | FusX4
CGTCTCCCCTGACCCCGGACCAAGTGGTGGCTATCGAGACCGGCGCCGCTACGGGCGCGTCCCATTCGCC
ATTCAGGCTGCGCAACTGTTGGGAAGGGCGATCGGTGCGGGCTCTTCGCTATTACGCCAGCTGGCGAAAG
GGGGATGTGCTGCAAGGCGATTAAGTTGGGAACGCCAGGGTTTTCCCAGTCACGACGTTGTAAAACGACG
GCCAGTGAGCGCGCGTAATCGACTCACTATAGGGCGAATTGGGTACCGGGCCCCCCCTCGAGGTCCTCCA
GCTTTTGTTCCCTTTAGTGAGGGTTAATTGCGCGCTTGGCGTAATCATGGTCATAGCTGTTTCCTGTGTG
AAATTGTTATCCGCTCACAATTCCACACAACATACGAGCCGGAAGCATAAAGTGTAAAGCCTGGGGTGCC
TAATGAGTGAGCTAACTCACATTAATTGCGTTGCGCTCACTGCCCGCTTTCCACCGGTGGTCTCTGGCGG
CAAGCAAGCGCTCGAAACGGTGCAGCGGCTGTTGCCGGTGCTGTGCCAGGACCATGGCCGAGACGTCTAG
ACCAGCCAGGACAGAAATGCCTCGACTTCGCTGCTACCCAAGGTTGCCGGGTGACGCACACCGTGGAAAC
GGATGAAGGCACGAACCCAGTGGACATAAGCCTGTTCGGTTCGTAAGCTGTAATGCAAGTAGCGTATGCG
CTCACGCAACTGGTCCAGAACCTTGACCGAACGCAGCGGTGGTAACGGCGCAGTGGCGGTTTTCATGGCT
TGTTATGACTGTTTTTTTGGGGTACAGTCTATGCCTCGGGCATCCAAGCAGCAAGCGCGTTACGCCGTGG
GTCGATGTTTGATGTTATGGAGCAGCAACGATGTTACGCAGCAGGGCAGTCGCCCTAAAACAAAGTTAAA
CATTATGAGGGAAGCGGTGATCGCCGAAGTATCGACTCAACTATCAGAGGTAGTTGGCGTCATCGAGCGC
CATCTCGAACCGACGTTGCTGGCCGTACATTTGTACGGCTCCGCAGTGGATGGCGGCCTGAAGCCACACA
GTGATATTGATTTGCTGGTTACGGTGACCGTAAGGCTTGATGAAACAACGCGGCGAGCTTTGATCAACGA
CCTTTTGGAAACTTCGGCTTCCCCTGGAGAGAGCGAGATTCTCCGCGCTGTAGAAGTCACCATTGTTGTG
CACGACGACATCATTCCGTGGCGTTATCCAGCTAAGCGCGAACTGCAATTTGGAGAATGGCAGCGCAATG
ACATTCTTGCAGGTATCTTCGAGCCAGCCACGATCGACATTGATCTGGCTATCTTGCTGACAAAAGCAAG
AGAACATAGCGTTGCCTTGGTAGGTCCAGCGGCGGAGGAACTCTTTGATCCGGTTCCTGAACAGGATCTA
TTTGAGGCGCTAAATGAAACCTTAACGCTATGGAACTCGCCGCCCGACTGGGCTGGCGATGAGCGAAATG
TAGTGCTTACGTTGTCCCGCATTTGGTACAGCGCAGTAACCGGCAAAATCGCGCCGAAGGATGTCGCTGC
CGACTGGGCAATGGAGCGCCTGCCGGCCCAGTATCAGCCCGTCATACTTGAAGCTAGACAGGCTTATCTT
GGACAAGAAGAAGATCGCTTGGCCTCGCGCGCAGATCAGTTGGAAGAATTTGTCCACTACGTGAAAGGCG
AGATCACCAAGGTAGTCGGCAAATAACCCTCGAGCCACCCATGACCAAAATCCCTTAACGTGAGTTACGC
GTCGTTCCACTGAGCGTCAGACCCCGTAGAAAAGATCAAAGGATCTTCTTGAGATCCTTTTTTTCTGCGC
GTAATCTGCTGCTTGCAAACAAAAAAACCACCGCTACCAGCGGTGGTTTGTTTGCCGGATCAAGAGCTAC
CAACTCTTTTTCCGAAGGTAACTGGCTTCAGCAGAGCGCAGATACCAAATACTGTCCTTCTAGTGTAGCC
GTAGTTAGGCCACCACTTCAAGAACTCTGTAGCACCGCCTACATACCTCGCTCTGCTAATCCTGTTACCA
GTGGCTGCTGCCAGTGGCGATAAGTCGTGTCTTACCGGGTTGGACTCAAGACGATAGTTACCGGATAAGG
CGCAGCGGTCGGGCTGAACGGGGGGTTCGTGCACACAGCCCAGCTTGGAGCGAACGACCTACACCGAACT
GAGATACCTACAGCGTGAGCATTGAGAAAGCGCCACGCTTCCCGAAGGGAGAAAGGCGGACAGGTATCCG
GTAAGCGGCAGGGTCGGAACAGGAGAGCGCACGAGGGAGCTTCCAGGGGGAAACGCCTGGTATCTTTATA
GTCCTGTCGGGTTTCGCCACCTCTGACTTGAGCGTCGATTTTTGTGATGCTCGTCAGGGGGGCGGAGCCT
ATGGAAAAACGCCAGCAACGCGGCCTTTTTACGGTTCCTGGCCTTTTGCTGGCCTTTTGCTCACATGTTC
TTTCCTGCGTTATCCCCTGATTCTGTGGATAACCGTATTACCGCCTTTGAGTGAGCTGATACCGCTCGCC
GCAGCCGAACGACCGAGCGCAGCGAGTCAGTGAGCGAGGAAGCGGAAGAGCGCCCAATACGCAAACCGCC
TCTCCCCGCGCGTTGGCCGATTCATTAATGCAGCTGGCACGACAGGTTTCCCGACTGGAAAGCGGGCAGT
GAGCGCAACGCAATTAATACGCGTACCGCTAGCCAGGAAGAGTTTGTAGAAACGCAAAAAGGCCATCCGT
CAGGATGGCCTTCTGCTTAGTTTGATGCCTGGCAGTTTATGGCGGGCGTCCTGCCCGCCACCCTCCGGGC
CGTTGCTTCACAACGTTCAAATCCGCTCCCGGCGGATTTGTCCTACTCAGGAGAGCGTTCACCGACAAAC
AACAGATAAAACGAAAGGCCCAGTCTTCCGACTGAGCCTTTCGTTTTATTTGATGCCTGGCAGTTCCCTA
CTCTCGCGTTAACGCTAGCATGGATGTTTTCCCAGTCACGACGTTGTAAAACGACGGCCAGTCTTAAG
