>Addgene plasmid #63454 | pFusX4-46 | addgene partial sequence | sequence record 116120 | pCR8_R1 5'-cgaaccgaacaggcttatgt-3'
GGTGTGCGTCACCCGGCAACCTTGGGTAGCAGCGAAGTCGAGGCATTTCTGTCCTGGCTGGTCTAGACGT
CTCGGCCATGGTCCTGGCACAGCACCGGCAACAGCCGCTGCACCGTTTCGAGCGCTTGCTTGCCGCCATC
GTGGCTGGCGATAGCCACCACTTGGTCCGGAGTCAGGCCATGGTCCTGGCACAGCACCGGCAACAGCCGC
TGCACCGTTTCGAGCGCTTGCTTGCCGCCACCGTTGCTGGCGATAGCCACCACTTGGTCCGGGGTCAGGC
CATGGTCCTGGCACAGCACCGGCAACAGCCGCTGCACCGTTTCGAGCGCTTGCTTGCCGCCATTGTTGCT
GGCGATAGCCACCACTTGGTCCGGGGTCAGGGGAGACGCTTAAGACTGGCCGTCGTTTTACAACGTCGTG
ACTGGGAAAACATCCATGCTAGCGTTAACGCGAGAGTAGGGAACTGCCAGGCATCAAATAAAACGAAAGG
CTCAGTCGGAAGACTGGGCCTTTCGTTTTATCTGTTGTTTGTCGGTGAACGCTCTCCTGAGTAGGACAAA
TCCGCCGGGAGCGGATTTGAACGTTGTGAAGCAACGGCCCGGAGGGTGGCGGGCAGGACGCCCGCCATAA
ACTGCCAGGCATCAAACTAAGCAGAAGGCCATCCTGACGGATGGCCTTTTTGCGTTTCTACAAACTCTTC
CTGGCTAGCGGTACGCGTATTAATTGCGTTGCGCTCACTGCCCGCTTTCCAGTCGGGAAACCTGTCGTGC
CAGCTGCATTAATGAATCGGCCAACGCGCGGGGAAGA
